Addgene plasmid #188330: pJJS007
Purpose: PCR template for repair templates to tag a gene with a wrmScarlet and mIAA7 AID degron using homology-directed repair for C. elegans.
Depositing lab: Mike Boxem. Depositing organization: Utrecht University. Publication: The mIAA7 degron improves auxin-mediated degradation in C. elegans. Sepers JJ, Verstappen NHM, Vo AA, Ragle JM, Ruijtenberg S, Ward JD, Boxem M. G3 (Bethesda). 2022 Aug 27. pii: 6677660. doi: 10.1093/g3journal/jkac222. PubMed 36029236.
Backbone
  Vector backbone: pBluescript SK (+)
  Backbone size w/o insert (bp): 2863
  Vector type: Bacterial Expression
Growth in bacteria
  Bacterial resistance: Ampicillin, 100 μg/mL
  Growth temperature: 37°C
  Growth strain: DH5alpha
  Copy number: High Copy
Gene/Insert
  Gene/Insert name: mIAA7::wrmScarlet::Linker
  Species: C. elegans (nematode)
  Insert size (bp): 1143
  Cloning method: Gibson Cloning
  Sequencing primers: 5′ M13 forward; 3′ M13 reverse
Terms and licenses: Academic/Nonprofit Terms; Industry Terms: Not Available to Industry
How to cite: pJJS007 was a gift from Mike Boxem (Addgene plasmid # 188330 ; http://n2t.net/addgene:188330 ; RRID:Addgene_188330)
