[The description below was written by a language model from this plasmid's Addgene catalogue record and pLannotate feature annotations shown in this document.]
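Description:
pJJS007 is a pBluescript SK(+)-based cloning plasmid that serves as a PCR template rather than as an expression vector in its own right, although the catalogue files it under bacterial expression. It is maintained in E. coli at high copy through the ColE1/pUC-type origin and selected with ampicillin via the β-lactamase gene and its native promoter. The backbone also carries the usual pBluescript elements: an f1 phage origin for single-stranded DNA production, a disrupted lacZα fragment with the lac promoter, operator and CAP site, and flanking T7 and T3 promoters. M13 forward and reverse primer sites are listed for sequencing across the insert.

The insert of roughly 1.1 kb, assembled by Gibson cloning into the polylinker region, is a tagging module described as mIAA7::wrmScarlet::Linker. The feature table places a fragment of Arabidopsis IAA7 (AXR2), an Aux/IAA protein, directly upstream of and contiguous with a coding region matched to the red fluorescent protein mScarlet. This corresponds to wrmScarlet, the version named in the record for use in C. elegans. The linker named in the insert is not separately annotated, and no C. elegans promoter or 3′ UTR is present, consistent with a module meant to be inserted into an endogenous locus. The mIAA7 fragment acts as an auxin-inducible degron, so a protein fused to it can be degraded on auxin addition in animals expressing the matching TIR1 component, while the fluorophore reports the protein's localisation and depletion. In use, the cassette is amplified with primers that add homology arms, giving repair templates for homology-directed knock-in at a gene of interest.
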