Features (pLannotate 1.2.2; 13 found; start..end, strand, type, name):
     33..461     -  rep_origin     f1 ori (sequence partly withheld): f1 bacteriophage origin of replication; arrow indicates direction of (+) strand synthesis
    466..623     -  CDS            lacZα (fragment): LacZα fragment of β-galactosidase; lacZ fragment
    626..644     +  promoter       T7 promoter: promoter for bacteriophage T7 RNA polymerase
    657..911     +  CDS            IAA7 (fragment): IAA7_ARATH - Also known as AXR2. Experimental evidence at protein level: Swiss-Prot protein existence level 1. Aux/IAA proteins are short-lived transcriptional factors that function as repressors of early auxin response genes at low auxin concentrations. Repression is thought to result from the interaction with auxin response factors (ARFs), proteins that bind to the auxin- responsive promoter element (AuxRE). Formation of heterodimers with ARF proteins may alter their ability to modulate early auxin response genes expression. From Arabidopsis thaliana (Mouse-ear cress).
    912..1760    +  CDS            mScarlet: mScarlet is a basic (constitutively fluorescent) red fluorescent protein published in 2016, derived from synthetic construct. It has moderate acid sensitivity.
   1821..1839    -  promoter       T3 promoter: promoter for bacteriophage T3 RNA polymerase
   1884..1900    -  protein_bind   lac operator: The lac repressor binds to the lac operator to inhibit transcription in E. coli. This inhibition can be relieved by adding lactose or isopropyl-β-D-thiogalactopyranoside (IPTG). lac repressor encoded by lacI
   1908..1938    -  promoter       lac promoter: promoter for the E. coli lac operon
   1953..1974    -  protein_bind   CAP binding site: CAP binding activates transcription in the presence of cAMP. E. coli catabolite activator protein
   1987..2079    -  CDS            lacI (fragment): lac repressor; lacI; The lac repressor binds to the lac operator to inhibit transcription in E. coli. This inhibition can be relieved by adding lactose or isopropyl-β-D-thiogalactopyranoside (IPTG).
   2262..2850    -  rep_origin     ori: high-copy-number ColE1/pMB1/pBR322/pUC origin of replication
   3021..3881    -  CDS            AmpR: β-lactamase; bla; confers resistance to ampicillin, carbenicillin, and related antibiotics
   3882..3986    -  promoter       AmpR promoter: bla
>Addgene plasmid #188330 | pJJS007 | addgene full sequence | sequence record 370746 | Addgene NGS Result
CACCTAAATTGTAAGCGTTAATATTTTGTTAAAATTCGCGTTAAATTTTTGTTAAATCAGCTCATTTTTT
AACCAATAGGCCGAAATCGGCAAAATCCCTTATAAATCAAAAGAATAGACCGAGATAGGGT
[37 nt withheld, positions 132-168]
AAAGAACGTGGACTCCAACGTCAAAGG
[49 nt withheld, positions 196-244]
T
[91 nt withheld, positions 246-336]
G
[124 nt withheld, positions 338-461]
CCCATTCGCCATTCAGGCTGCGCAACTGTTGGGAAGGGCGATCGGTGCGGGCCTCTTCGCTATTACGCCA
GCTGGCGAAAGGGGGATGTGCTGCAAGGCGATTAAGTTGGGTAACGCCAGGGTTTTCCCAGTCACGACGT
TGTAAAACGACGGCCAGTGAATTGTAATACGACTCACTATAGGGCGAATTGGATGGGATTCTCCGAGACC
GTCGACCTCATGCTCAACCTCCAATCCAACAAGGAGGGATCCGTCGACCTCAAGAACGTCTCCGCCGTCC
CAAAGGAGAAGACCACCCTCAAGGTAAGTTTAAACATATATATACTAACTAACCCTGATTATTTAAATTT
TCAGGACCCATCCAAGCCACCAGCCAAGGCCCAAGTCGTCGGATGGCCACCAGTCCGTAACTACCGTAAG
AACATGATGACCCAACAAAAGACCTCCTCCATGGTCAGCAAGGGAGAGGCAGTTATCAAGGAGTTCATGC
GTTTCAAGGTCCACATGGAGGGATCCATGAACGGACACGAGTTCGAGATCGAGGGAGAGGGAGAGGGACG
TCCATACGAGGGAACCCAAACCGCCAAGCTCAAGGTCACCAAGGTAAGTTTAAACATATATATACTAACT
AACCCTGATTATTTAAATTTTCAGGGAGGACCACTCCCATTCTCCTGGGACATCCTCTCCCCACAATTCA
TGTACGGATCCCGTGCCTTCACCAAGCACCCAGCCGACATCCCAGACTACTACAAGCAATCCTTCCCAGA
GGGATTCAAGTGGGAGCGTGTCATGAACTTCGAGGACGGAGGAGCCGTCACCGTCACCCAAGACACCTCC
CTCGAGGACGGAACCCTCATCTACAAGGTAAGTTTAAACAGTTCGGTACTAACTAACCATACATATTTAA
ATTTTCAGGTCAAGCTCCGTGGAACCAACTTCCCACCAGACGGACCAGTCATGCAAAAGAAGACCATGGG
ATGGGAGGCCTCCACCGAGCGTCTCTACCCAGAGGACGGAGTCCTCAAGGGAGACATCAAGATGGCCCTC
CGTCTCAAGGACGGAGGACGTTACCTCGCCGACTTCAAGGTAAGTTTAAACATGATTTTACTAACTAACT
AATCTGATTTAAATTTTCAGACCACCTACAAGGCCAAGAAGCCAGTCCAAATGCCAGGAGCCTACAACGT
CGACCGTAAGCTCGACATCACCTCCCACAACGAGGACTACACCGTCGTCGAGCAATACGAGCGTTCCGAG
GGACGTCACTCCACCGGAGGAATGGACGAGCTCTACAAGGGCAGCGGTGGCAGTGGAGGTACCGGCGGAA
GCGGTGCGGTGGAGCTCCAGCTTTTGTTCCCTTTAGTGAGGGTTAATTTCGAGCTTGGCGTAATCATGGT
CATAGCTGTTTCCTGTGTGAAATTGTTATCCGCTCACAATTCCACACAACATACGAGCCGGAAGCATAAA
GTGTAAAGCCTGGGGTGCCTAATGAGTGAGCTAACTCACATTAATTGCGTTGCGCTCACTGCCCGCTTTC
CAGTCGGGAAACCTGTCGTGCCAGCTGCATTAATGAATCGGCCAACGCGCGGGGAGAGGCGGTTTGCGTA
TTGGGCGCTCTTCCGCTTCCTCGCTCACTGACTCGCTGCGCTCGGTCGTTCGGCTGCGGCGAGCGGTATC
AGCTCACTCAAAGGCGGTAATACGGTTATCCACAGAATCAGGGGATAACGCAGGAAAGAACATGTGAGCA
AAAGGCCAGCAAAAGGCCAGGAACCGTAAAAAGGCCGCGTTGCTGGCGTTTTTCCATAGGCTCCGCCCCC
CTGACGAGCATCACAAAAATCGACGCTCAAGTCAGAGGTGGCGAAACCCGACAGGACTATAAAGATACCA
GGCGTTTCCCCCTGGAAGCTCCCTCGTGCGCTCTCCTGTTCCGACCCTGCCGCTTACCGGATACCTGTCC
GCCTTTCTCCCTTCGGGAAGCGTGGCGCTTTCTCATAGCTCACGCTGTAGGTATCTCAGTTCGGTGTAGG
TCGTTCGCTCCAAGCTGGGCTGTGTGCACGAACCCCCCGTTCAGCCCGACCGCTGCGCCTTATCCGGTAA
CTATCGTCTTGAGTCCAACCCGGTAAGACACGACTTATCGCCACTGGCAGCAGCCACTGGTAACAGGATT
AGCAGAGCGAGGTATGTAGGCGGTGCTACAGAGTTCTTGAAGTGGTGGCCTAACTACGGCTACACTAGAA
GAACAGTATTTGGTATCTGCGCTCTGCTGAAGCCAGTTACCTTCGGAAAAAGAGTTGGTAGCTCTTGATC
CGGCAAACAAACCACCGCTGGTAGCGGTGGTTTTTTTGTTTGCAAGCAGCAGATTACGCGCAGAAAAAAA
GGATCTCAAGAAGATCCTTTGATCTTTTCTACGGGGTCTGACGCTCAGTGGAACGAAAACTCACGTTAAG
GGATTTTGGTCATGAGATTATCAAAAAGGATCTTCACCTAGATCCTTTTAAATTAAAAATGAAGTTTTAA
ATCAATCTAAAGTATATATGAGTAAACTTGGTCTGACAGTTACCAATGCTTAATCAGTGAGGCACCTATC
TCAGCGATCTGTCTATTTCGTTCATCCATAGTTGCCTGACTCCCCGTCGTGTAGATAACTACGATACGGG
AGGGCTTACCATCTGGCCCCAGTGCTGCAATGATACCGCGAGACCCACGCTCACCGGCTCCAGATTTATC
AGCAATAAACCAGCCAGCCGGAAGGGCCGAGCGCAGAAGTGGTCCTGCAACTTTATCCGCCTCCATCCAG
TCTATTAATTGTTGCCGGGAAGCTAGAGTAAGTAGTTCGCCAGTTAATAGTTTGCGCAACGTTGTTGCCA
TTGCTACAGGCATCGTGGTGTCACGCTCGTCGTTTGGTATGGCTTCATTCAGCTCCGGTTCCCAACGATC
AAGGCGAGTTACATGATCCCCCATGTTGTGCAAAAAAGCGGTTAGCTCCTTCGGTCCTCCGATCGTTGTC
AGAAGTAAGTTGGCCGCAGTGTTATCACTCATGGTTATGGCAGCACTGCATAATTCTCTTACTGTCATGC
CATCCGTAAGATGCTTTTCTGTGACTGGTGAGTACTCAACCAAGTCATTCTGAGAATAGTGTATGCGGCG
ACCGAGTTGCTCTTGCCCGGCGTCAATACGGGATAATACCGCGCCACATAGCAGAACTTTAAAAGTGCTC
ATCATTGGAAAACGTTCTTCGGGGCGAAAACTCTCAAGGATCTTACCGCTGTTGAGATCCAGTTCGATGT
AACCCACTCGTGCACCCAACTGATCTTCAGCATCTTTTACTTTCACCAGCGTTTCTGGGTGAGCAAAAAC
AGGAAGGCAAAATGCCGCAAAAAAGGGAATAAGGGCGACACGGAAATGTTGAATACTCATACTCTTCCTT
TTTCAATATTATTGAAGCATTTATCAGGGTTATTGTCTCATGAGCGGATACATATTTGAATGTATTTAGA
AAAATAAACAAATAGGGGTTCCGCGCACATTTCCCCGAAAAGTGC
