>Addgene plasmid #188330 | pJJS007 | depositor partial sequence | sequence record 365667 | mIAA7 degron
GGATTCTCCGAGACCGTCGACCTCATGCTCAACCTCCAATCCAACAAGGAGGGATCCGTCGACCTCAAGA
ACGTCTCCGCCGTCCCAAAGGAGAAGACCACCCTCAAGGTAAGTTTAAACATATATATACTAACTAACCC
TGATTATTTAAATTTTCAGGACCCATCCAAGCCACCAGCCAAGGCCCAAGTCGTCGGATGGCCACCAGTC
CGTAACTACCGTAAGAACATGATGACCCAACAAAAGACCTCCTCC
