>Addgene plasmid #188330 | pJJS007 | depositor partial sequence | sequence record 365668 | wrmScarlet
ATGGTCAGCAAGGGAGAGGCAGTTATCAAGGAGTTCATGCGTTTCAAGGTCCACATGGAGGGATCCATGA
ACGGACACGAGTTCGAGATCGAGGGAGAGGGAGAGGGACGTCCATACGAGGGAACCCAAACCGCCAAGCT
CAAGGTCACCAAGGTAAGTTTAAACATATATATACTAACTAACCCTGATTATTTAAATTTTCAGGGAGGA
CCACTCCCATTCTCCTGGGACATCCTCTCCCCACAATTCATGTACGGATCCCGTGCCTTCACCAAGCACC
CAGCCGACATCCCAGACTACTACAAGCAATCCTTCCCAGAGGGATTCAAGTGGGAGCGTGTCATGAACTT
CGAGGACGGAGGAGCCGTCACCGTCACCCAAGACACCTCCCTCGAGGACGGAACCCTCATCTACAAGGTA
AGTTTAAACAGTTCGGTACTAACTAACCATACATATTTAAATTTTCAGGTCAAGCTCCGTGGAACCAACT
TCCCACCAGACGGACCAGTCATGCAAAAGAAGACCATGGGATGGGAGGCCTCCACCGAGCGTCTCTACCC
AGAGGACGGAGTCCTCAAGGGAGACATCAAGATGGCCCTCCGTCTCAAGGACGGAGGACGTTACCTCGCC
GACTTCAAGGTAAGTTTAAACATGATTTTACTAACTAACTAATCTGATTTAAATTTTCAGACCACCTACA
AGGCCAAGAAGCCAGTCCAAATGCCAGGAGCCTACAACGTCGACCGTAAGCTCGACATCACCTCCCACAA
CGAGGACTACACCGTCGTCGAGCAATACGAGCGTTCCGAGGGACGTCACTCCACCGGAGGAATGGACGAG
CTCTACAAG
